Addgene plasmid #208547: pKLV2-U6gRNA5(GATA3(12))-PGKpuro2ABFP-W
Purpose: Lentiviral vector expressing gRNA targeting human GATA3
Depositing lab: Kosuke Yusa. Depositing organization: Kyoto University, Institute for Life and Medical Sciences. Publication: Canonical BAF complex regulates the oncogenic program in human T-cell acute lymphoblastic leukemia. Aoki K, Hyuga M, Tarumoto Y, Nishibuchi G, Ueda A, Ochi Y, Sugino S, Mikami T, Kobushi H, Kato I, Akahane K, Inukai T, Takaori-Kondo A, Takita J, Ogawa S, Yusa K. Blood. 2023 Nov 3:blood.2023020857. doi: 10.1182/blood.2023020857. PubMed 37922452.
Backbone
  Vector backbone: pKLV2-U6gRNA5(BbsI)-PGKpuro2ABFP-W
  Backbone manufacturer: addgene
  Backbone size w/o insert (bp): 8648
  Total vector size (bp): 8650
  Vector type: Lentiviral
  Selectable markers: Puromycin
Growth in bacteria
  Bacterial resistance: Ampicillin, 100 μg/mL
  Growth temperature: 37°C
  Growth strain: NEB Stable
  Copy number: Unknown
Gene/Insert
  Gene/Insert name: GATA3(12)
  gRNA/shRNA sequence: TGGACGGCGGCAAAGCCCT
  Species: H. sapiens (human)
  Entrez Gene: GATA3 (a.k.a. HDR, HDRS)
  Cloning method: Restriction Enzyme; 5′ cloning site BbsI (destroyed during cloning); 3′ cloning site BbsI (destroyed during cloning)
  Sequencing primers: 5′ AGATAATTAGAATTAATTTGACTG
Terms and licenses: Academic/Nonprofit Terms; Industry Terms: Not Available to Industry
How to cite: pKLV2-U6gRNA5(GATA3(12))-PGKpuro2ABFP-W was a gift from Kosuke Yusa (Addgene plasmid # 208547 ; http://n2t.net/addgene:208547 ; RRID:Addgene_208547)
