[The description below was written by a language model from this plasmid's Addgene catalogue record and pLannotate feature annotations shown in this document.]
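Description:
pKLV2-U6gRNA5(GATA3(12))-PGKpuro2ABFP-W is an 8,650 bp lentiviral guide RNA expression vector carrying a single gRNA directed against human GATA3. It derives from the pKLV2-U6gRNA5(BbsI)-PGKpuro2ABFP-W backbone, into which the guide was inserted between two BbsI sites that were destroyed by the cloning. In bacteria the plasmid replicates from a high-copy ColE1/pUC-type origin and is selected with ampicillin through the β-lactamase gene. An f1 origin and remnants of a lac/lacZα cloning region with flanking T3 and T7 promoters are also present from the parental plasmid.

The viral portion is laid out as an HIV-1-based transfer vector. A CMV enhancer/promoter sits upstream of a truncated 5' LTR to drive genomic RNA production in packaging cells. It is followed by the Ψ packaging signal with a gag fragment, the Rev response element for nuclear export, and the cPPT/CTS. Within this frame, a human U6 RNA polymerase III promoter transcribes the GATA3 spacer fused to a Streptococcus pyogenes Cas9 guide scaffold, annotated as a tracrRNA fragment. Downstream, a mouse PGK promoter expresses puromycin N-acetyltransferase and TagBFP; the construct name indicates they are joined by a 2A peptide, so transduced cells can be both drug-selected and tracked by blue fluorescence. A WPRE enhances transcript expression, and the cassette ends in a truncated 3' LTR followed by a bGH polyadenylation signal.

No Cas9 is encoded, so the nuclease must be supplied separately. The associated publication concerns the BAF complex in human T-cell acute lymphoblastic leukemia, which is consistent with use for GATA3 targeting in such cells.
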