Features (pLannotate 1.2.2; 28 found; start..end, strand, type, name):
    261..460     +  promoter       CMV promoter: human cytomegalovirus (CMV) immediate early promoter
    478..658     +  LTR            5' LTR (truncated): truncated 5' long terminal repeat (LTR) from HIV-1
    705..830     +  misc_feature   HIV-1 Ψ: packaging signal of human immunodeficiency virus type 1
    814..1152    +  CDS            HIV-1 gag (fragment): gag protein from human immunodeficiency virus 1; gag
   1329..1562    +  misc_feature   RRE: The Rev response element (RRE) of HIV-1 allows for Rev-dependent mRNA export from the nucleus to the cytoplasm.
   1939..2039    +  CDS            Rev (fragment): human immunodeficiency virus 1 (HIV-1) Rev protein; rev; enhances nuclear export of unspliced and incompletely spliced viral mRNAs
   2089..2206    +  misc_feature   cPPT/CTS: central polypurine tract and central termination sequence of HIV-1
   2281..2521    +  promoter       U6 promoter: RNA polymerase III promoter for human U6 snRNA
   2568..2635    +  misc_RNA       tracrRNA (fragment): trans-activating CRISPR RNA for the Streptococcus pyogenes CRISPR/Cas9 system
   2658..3157    +  promoter       PGK promoter: mouse phosphoglycerate kinase 1 promoter
   3197..3793    +  CDS            PuroR (fragment): puromycin N-acetyltransferase; pac from Streptomyces; confers resistance to puromycin
   3866..4564    +  CDS            TagBFP: TagBFP is a basic (constitutively fluorescent) blue fluorescent protein published in 2008, derived from Entacmaea quadricolor. It is reported to be a very rapidly-maturing monomer with very low acid sensitivity.
   4576..5162    +  misc_feature   WPRE: woodchuck hepatitis virus posttranscriptional regulatory element
   5156..5302    +  CDS            nef (fragment): NEF_HV1LA - Experimental evidence at protein level: Swiss-Prot protein existence level 1. Extracellular Nef protein targets CD4(+) T-lymphocytes for apoptosis by interacting with CXCR4 surface receptors. From Human immunodeficiency virus type 1 group M subtype B (isolate Lai) (HIV-1).
   5310..5488    +  LTR            5' LTR (truncated): truncated 5' long terminal repeat (LTR) from HIV-1
   5514..5625    +  polyA_signal   bGH poly(A) signal: bovine growth hormone polyadenylation signal
   5764..5782    -  promoter       T3 promoter: promoter for bacteriophage T3 RNA polymerase
   5827..5843    -  protein_bind   lac operator: The lac repressor binds to the lac operator to inhibit transcription in E. coli. This inhibition can be relieved by adding lactose or isopropyl-β-D-thiogalactopyranoside (IPTG). lac repressor encoded by lacI
   5851..5881    -  promoter       lac promoter: promoter for the E. coli lac operon
   5896..5917    -  protein_bind   CAP binding site: CAP binding activates transcription in the presence of cAMP. E. coli catabolite activator protein
   5930..6022    -  CDS            lacI (fragment): lac repressor; lacI; The lac repressor binds to the lac operator to inhibit transcription in E. coli. This inhibition can be relieved by adding lactose or isopropyl-β-D-thiogalactopyranoside (IPTG).
   6205..6793    -  rep_origin     ori: high-copy-number ColE1/pMB1/pBR322/pUC origin of replication
   6964..7824    -  CDS            AmpR: β-lactamase; bla; confers resistance to ampicillin, carbenicillin, and related antibiotics
   7825..7929    -  promoter       AmpR promoter: bla
   7982..8410    -  rep_origin     f1 ori (sequence partly withheld): f1 bacteriophage origin of replication; arrow indicates direction of (+) strand synthesis
   8415..8570    -  CDS            lacZα (fragment): LacZα fragment of β-galactosidase; lacZ fragment
   8578..8596    +  promoter       T7 promoter: promoter for bacteriophage T7 RNA polymerase
   8610..260     +  enhancer       CMV enhancer (across the origin): human cytomegalovirus immediate early enhancer
>Addgene plasmid #208547 | pKLV2-U6gRNA5(GATA3(12))-PGKpuro2ABFP-W | addgene full sequence | sequence record 419628 | Addgene NGS Result
ACGACCCCCGCCCATTGACGTCAATAATGACGTATGTTCCCATAGTAACGCCAATAGGGACTTTCCATTG
ACGTCAATGGGTGGAGTATTTACGGTAAACTGCCCACTTGGCAGTACATCAAGTGTATCATATGCCAAGT
ACGCCCCCTATTGACGTCAATGACGGTAAATGGCCCGCCTGGCATTATGCCCAGTACATGACCTTATGGG
ACTTTCCTACTTGGCAGTACATCTACGTATTAGTCATCGCTATTACCATGGTGATGCGGTTTTGGCAGTA
CATCAATGGGCGTGGATAGCGGTTTGACTCACGGGGATTTCCAAGTCTCCACCCCATTGACGTCAATGGG
AGTTTGTTTTGGCACCAAAATCAACGGGACTTTCCAAAATGTCGTAACAACTCCGCCCCATTGACGCAAA
TGGGCGGTAGGCGTGTACGGTGGGAGGTCTATATAAGCAGCGCGTTTTGCCTGTACTGGGTCTCTCTGGT
TAGACCAGATCTGAGCCTGGGAGCTCTCTGGCTAACTAGGGAACCCACTGCTTAAGCCTCAATAAAGCTT
GCCTTGAGTGCTTCAAGTAGTGTGTGCCCGTCTGTTGTGTGACTCTGGTAACTAGAGATCCCTCAGACCC
TTTTAGTCAGTGTGGAAAATCTCTAGCAGTGGCGCCCGAACAGGGACTTGAAAGCGAAAGGGAAACCAGA
GGAGCTCTCTCGACGCAGGACTCGGCTTGCTGAAGCGCGCACGGCAAGAGGCGAGGGGCGGCGACTGGTG
AGTACGCCAAAAATTTTGACTAGCGGAGGCTAGAAGGAGAGAGATGGGTGCGAGAGCGTCAGTATTAAGC
GGGGGAGAATTAGATCGCGATGGGAAAAAATTCGGTTAAGGCCAGGGGGAAAGAAAAAATATAAATTAAA
ACATATAGTATGGGCAAGCAGGGAGCTAGAACGATTCGCAGTTAATCCTGGCCTGTTAGAAACATCAGAA
GGCTGTAGACAAATACTGGGACAGCTACAACCATCCCTTCAGACAGGATCAGAAGAACTTAGATCATTAT
ATAATACAGTAGCAACCCTCTATTGTGTGCATCAAAGGATAGAGATAAAAGACACCAAGGAAGCTTTAGA
CAAGATAGAGGAAGAGCAAAACAAAAGTAAGACCACCGCACAGCAAGCGGCCGGCCGCGCTGATCTTCAG
ACCTGGAGGAGGAGATATGAGGGACAATTGGAGAAGTGAATTATATAAATATAAAGTAGTAAAAATTGAA
CCATTAGGAGTAGCACCCACCAAGGCAAAGAGAAGAGTGGTGCAGAGAGAAAAAAGAGCAGTGGGAATAG
GAGCTTTGTTCCTTGGGTTCTTGGGAGCAGCAGGAAGCACTATGGGCGCAGCGTCAATGACGCTGACGGT
ACAGGCCAGACAATTATTGTCTGGTATAGTGCAGCAGCAGAACAATTTGCTGAGGGCTATTGAGGCGCAA
CAGCATCTGTTGCAACTCACAGTCTGGGGCATCAAGCAGCTCCAGGCAAGAATCCTGGCTGTGGAAAGAT
ACCTAAAGGATCAACAGCTCCTGGGGATTTGGGGTTGCTCTGGAAAACTCATTTGCACCACTGCTGTGCC
TTGGAATGCTAGTTGGAGTAATAAATCTCTGGAACAGATTTGGAATCACACGACCTGGATGGAGTGGGAC
AGAGAAATTAACAATTACACAAGCTTAATACACTCCTTAATTGAAGAATCGCAAAACCAGCAAGAAAAGA
ATGAACAAGAATTATTGGAATTAGATAAATGGGCAAGTTTGTGGAATTGGTTTAACATAACAAATTGGCT
GTGGTATATAAAATTATTCATAATGATAGTAGGAGGCTTGGTAGGTTTAAGAATAGTTTTTGCTGTACTT
TCTATAGTGAATAGAGTTAGGCAGGGATATTCACCATTATCGTTTCAGACCCACCTCCCAACCCCGAGGG
GACCCGACAGGCCCGAAGGAATAGAAGAAGAAGGTGGAGAGAGAGACAGAGACAGATCCATTCGATTAGT
GAACGGATCGGCACTGCGTGCGCCAATTCTGCAGACAAATGGCAGTATTCATCCACAATTTTAAAAGAAA
AGGGGGGATTGGGGGGTACAGTGCAGGGGAAAGAATAGTAGACATAATAGCAACAGACATACAAACTAAA
GAATTACAAAAACAAATTACAAAAATTCAAAATTTTCGGGTTTATTACAGGGACAGCAGAGATCCAGTTT
GGTTAGTACCGGGCCCTACGCGTCCAAGGTCGGGCAGGAAGAGGGCCTATTTCCCATGATTCCTTCATAT
TTGCATATACGATACAAGGCTGTTAGAGAGATAATTAGAATTAATTTGACTGTAAACACAAAGATATTAG
TACAAAATACGTGACGTAGAAAGTAATAATTTCTTGGGTAGTTTGCAGTTTTAAAATTATGTTTTAAAAT
GGACTATCATATGCTTACCGTAACTTGAAAGTATTTCGATTTCTTGGCTTTATATATCTTGTGGAAAGGA
CGAAACACCGTGGACGGCGGCAAAGCCCTGTTTAAGAGCTATGCTGGAAACAGCATAGCAAGTTTAAATA
AGGCTAGTCCGTTATCAACTTGAAAAAGTGGCACCGAGTCGGTGCTTTTTTTGGATCCAATTCTACCGGG
TAGGGGAGGCGCTTTTCCCAAGGCAGTCTGGAGCATGCGCTTTAGCAGCCCCGCTGGGCACTTGGCGCTA
CACAAGTGGCCTCTGGCCTCGCACACATTCCACATCCACCGGTAGGCGCCAACCGGCTCCGTTCTTTGGT
GGCCCCTTCGCGCCACCTTCTACTCCTCCCCTAGTCAGGAAGTTCCCCCCCGCCCCGCAGCTCGCGTCGT
GCAGGACGTGACAAATGGAAGTAGCACGTCTCACTAGTCTCGTGCAGATGGACAGCACCGCTGAGCAATG
GAAGCGGGTAGGCCTTTGGGGCAGCGGCCAATAGCAGCTTTGCTCCTTCGCTTTCTGGGCTCAGAGGCTG
GGAAGGGGTGGGTCCGGGGGCGGGCTCAGGGGCGGGCTCAGGGGCGGGGCGGGCGCCCGAAGGTCCTCCG
GAGGCCCGGCATTCTGCACGCTTCAAAAGCGCACGTCTGCCGCGCTGTTCTCCTCTTCCTCATCTCCGGG
CCTTTCGACCTGCATCCATCTAGATCTCGAGCAGCTGAAGCTTACCATGACCGAGTACAAGCCCACGGTG
CGCCTCGCCACCCGCGACGACGTCCCCAGGGCCGTACGCACCCTCGCCGCCGCGTTCGCCGACTACCCCG
CCACGCGCCACACCGTCGATCCGGACCGCCACATCGAGCGGGTCACCGAGCTGCAAGAACTCTTCCTCAC
GCGCGTCGGGCTCGACATCGGCAAGGTGTGGGTCGCGGACGACGGCGCCGCGGTGGCGGTCTGGACCACG
CCGGAGAGCGTCGAAGCGGGGGCGGTGTTCGCCGAGATCGGCCCGCGCATGGCCGAGTTGAGCGGTTCCC
GGCTGGCCGCGCAGCAACAGATGGAAGGCCTCCTGGCGCCGCACCGGCCCAAGGAGCCCGCGTGGTTCCT
GGCCACCGTCGGCGTCTCGCCCGACCACCAGGGCAAGGGTCTGGGCAGCGCCGTCGTGCTCCCCGGAGTG
GAGGCGGCCGAGCGCGCCGGGGTGCCCGCCTTCCTGGAGACCTCCGCGCCCCGCAACCTCCCCTTCTACG
AGCGGCTCGGCTTCACCGTCACCGCCGACGTCGAGGTGCCCGAAGGACCGCGCACCTGGTGCATGACCCG
CAAGCCCGGTGCCGGCGGCGGGTCCGGAGGAGAGGGCAGAGGAAGTCTCCTAACATGCGGTGACGTGGAG
GAGAATCCTGGCCCAATGAGCGAGCTGATTAAGGAGAACATGCACATGAAGCTGTACATGGAGGGCACCG
TGGACAACCATCACTTCAAGTGCACATCCGAGGGCGAAGGCAAGCCCTACGAGGGCACCCAGACCATGAG
AATCAAGGTGGTCGAGGGCGGCCCTCTCCCCTTCGCCTTCGACATCCTGGCTACTAGCTTCCTCTACGGC
AGCAAGACCTTCATCAACCACACCCAGGGCATCCCCGACTTCTTCAAGCAGTCCTTCCCTGAGGGCTTCA
CATGGGAGAGAGTCACCACATACGAGGACGGGGGCGTGCTGACCGCTACCCAGGACACCAGCCTCCAGGA
CGGCTGCCTCATCTACAACGTCAAGATCAGAGGGGTGAACTTCACATCCAACGGCCCTGTGATGCAGAAG
AAAACACTCGGCTGGGAGGCCTTCACCGAGACGCTGTACCCCGCTGACGGCGGCCTGGAAGGCAGAAACG
ACATGGCCCTGAAGCTCGTGGGCGGGAGCCATCTGATCGCAAACATCAAGACCACATATAGATCCAAGAA
ACCCGCTAAGAACCTCAAGATGCCTGGCGTCTACTATGTGGACTACAGACTGGAAAGAATCAAGGAGGCC
AACAACGAGACCTACGTCGAGCAGCACGAGGTGGCAGTGGCCAGATACTGCGACCTCCCTAGCAAACTGG
GGCACAAGCTTAATTGAGCGGCCGCTCAACCTCTGGATTACAAAATTTGTGAAAGATTGACTGGTATTCT
TAACTATGTTGCTCCTTTTACGCTATGTGGATACGCTGCTTTAATGCCTTTGTATCATGCTATTGCTTCC
CGTATGGCTTTCATTTTCTCCTCCTTGTATAAATCCTGGTTGCTGTCTCTTTATGAGGAGTTGTGGCCCG
TTGTCAGGCAACGTGGCGTGGTGTGCACTGTGTTTGCTGACGCAACCCCCACTGGTTGGGGCATTGCCAC
CACCTGTCAGCTCCTTTCCGGGACTTTCGCTTTCCCCCTCCCTATTGCCACGGCGGAACTCATCGCCGCC
TGCCTTGCCCGCTGCTGGACAGGGGCTCGGCTGTTGGGCACTGACAATTCCGTGGTGTTGTCGGGGAAAT
CATCGTCCTTTCCTTGGCTGCTCGCCTGTGTTGCCACCTGGATTCTGCGCGGGACGTCCTTCTGCTACGT
CCCTTCGGCCCTCAATCCAGCGGACCTTCCTTCCCGCGGCCTGCTGCCGGCTCTGCGGCCTCTTCCGCGT
CTACGCCTTCGCCCTCAGACGAGTCGGATCTCCCTTTGGGCCGCCTCCCCGCAGGTACCTTTAAGACCAA
TGACTTACAAGGCAGCTGTAGATCTTAGCCACTTTTTAAAAGAAAAGGGGGGACTGGAAGGGCTAATTCA
CTCCCAAAGAAGTCAAGATCTGCTTTTTGCCTGTACTGGGTCTCTCTGGTTAGACCAGAGTCTCTCTGGT
TAGACCAGATCTGAGCCTGGGAGCTCTCTGGCTAACTAGGGAACCCACTGCTTAAGCCTCAATAAAGCTT
GCCTTGAGTGCTTCAAGTAGTGTGTGCCCGTCTGTTGTGTGACTCTGGTAACTAGAGATCCCTCAGACCC
TTTTAGTCAGTGTGGAAAATCTCTAGCAGTTTAAACCCGCTGATCAGCCTCGACTGTGCCTTCTAGTTGC
CAGCCATCTGTTGTTTGCCCCTCCCCCGTGCCTTCCTTGACCCTGGAAGGTGCCACTCCCACTGTCCTTT
CCTAATAAAATGAGGAAATTGCATCGCATTGTCTGAGTAGGTGTCATTCTATTCTGGGGGGTGGGGTGGG
GCAGGACAGCAAGGGGGAGGATTGGGAAGTCAATAGCAGGCATGCTGGGGATGCGGTGGGCTCTATGGGC
GGCCGTTAATTAAGCTTTTGTTCCCTTTAGTGAGGGTTAATTGCGCGCTTGGCGTAATCATGGTCATAGC
TGTTTCCTGTGTGAAATTGTTATCCGCTCACAATTCCACACAACATACGAGCCGGGAGCATAAAGTGTAA
AGCCTGGGGTGCCTAATGAGTGAGCTAACTCACATTAATTGCGTTGCGCTCACTGCCCGCTTTCCAGTCG
GGAAACCTGTCGTGCCAGCTGCATTAATGAATCGGCCAACGCGCGGGGAGAGGCGGTTTGCGTATTGGGC
GCTCTTCCGCTTCCTCGCTCACTGACTCGCTGCGCTCGGTCGTTCGGCTGCGGCGAGCGGTATCAGCTCA
CTCAAAGGCGGTAATACGGTTATCCACAGAATCAGGGGATAACGCAGGAAAGAACATGTGAGCAAAAGGC
CAGCAAAAGGCCAGGAACCGTAAAAAGGCCGCGTTGCTGGCGTTTTTCCATAGGCTCCGCCCCCCTGACG
AGCATCACAAAAATCGACGCTCAAGTCAGAGGTGGCGAAACCCGACAGGACTATAAAGATACCAGGCGTT
TCCCCCTGGAAGCTCCCTCGTGCGCTCTCCTGTTCCGACCCTGCCGCTTACCGGATACCTGTCCGCCTTT
CTCCCTTCGGGAAGCGTGGCGCTTTCTCATAGCTCACGCTGTAGGTATCTCAGTTCGGTGTAGGTCGTTC
GCTCCAAGCTGGGCTGTGTGCACGAACCCCCCGTTCAGCCCGACCGCTGCGCCTTATCCGGTAACTATCG
TCTTGAGTCCAACCCGGTAAGACACGACTTATCGCCACTGGCAGCAGCCACTGGTAACAGGATTAGCAGA
GCGAGGTATGTAGGCGGTGCTACAGAGTTCTTGAAGTGGTGGCCTAACTACGGCTACACTAGAAGAACAG
TATTTGGTATCTGCGCTCTGCTGAAGCCAGTTACCTTCGGAAAAAGAGTTGGTAGCTCTTGATCCGGCAA
ACAAACCACCGCTGGTAGCGGTGGTTTTTTTGTTTGCAAGCAGCAGATTACGCGCAGAAAAAAAGGATCT
CAAGAAGATCCTTTGATCTTTTCTACGGGGTCTGACGCTCAGTGGAACGAAAACTCACGTTAAGGGATTT
TGGTCATGAGATTATCAAAAAGGATCTTCACCTAGATCCTTTTAAATTAAAAATGAAGTTTTAAATCAAT
CTAAAGTATATATGAGTAAACTTGGTCTGACAGTTACCAATGCTTAATCAGTGAGGCACCTATCTCAGCG
ATCTGTCTATTTCGTTCATCCATAGTTGCCTGACTCCCCGTCGTGTAGATAACTACGATACGGGAGGGCT
TACCATCTGGCCCCAGTGCTGCAATGATACCGCGAGACCCACGCTCACCGGCTCCAGATTTATCAGCAAT
AAACCAGCCAGCCGGAAGGGCCGAGCGCAGAAGTGGTCCTGCAACTTTATCCGCCTCCATCCAGTCTATT
AATTGTTGCCGGGAAGCTAGAGTAAGTAGTTCGCCAGTTAATAGTTTGCGCAACGTTGTTGCCATTGCTA
CAGGCATCGTGGTGTCACGCTCGTCGTTTGGTATGGCTTCATTCAGCTCCGGTTCCCAACGATCAAGGCG
AGTTACATGATCCCCCATGTTGTGCAAAAAAGCGGTTAGCTCCTTCGGTCCTCCGATCGTTGTCAGAAGT
AAGTTGGCCGCAGTGTTATCACTCATGGTTATGGCAGCACTGCATAATTCTCTTACTGTCATGCCATCCG
TAAGATGCTTTTCTGTGACTGGTGAGTACTCAACCAAGTCATTCTGAGAATAGTGTATGCGGCGACCGAG
TTGCTCTTGCCCGGCGTCAATACGGGATAATACCGCGCCACATAGCAGAACTTTAAAAGTGCTCATCATT
GGAAAACGTTCTTCGGGGCGAAAACTCTCAAGGATCTTACCGCTGTTGAGATCCAGTTCGATGTAACCCA
CTCGTGCACCCAACTGATCTTCAGCATCTTTTACTTTCACCAGCGTTTCTGGGTGAGCAAAAACAGGAAG
GCAAAATGCCGCAAAAAAGGGAATAAGGGCGACACGGAAATGTTGAATACTCATACTCTTCCTTTTTCAA
TATTATTGAAGCATTTATCAGGGTTATTGTCTCATGAGCGGATACATATTTGAATGTATTTAGAAAAATA
AACAAATAGGGGTTCCGCGCACATTTCCCCGAAAAGTGCCACCTAAATTGTAAGCGTTAATATTTTGTTA
AAATTCGCGTTAAATTTTTGTTAAATCAGCTCATTTTTTAACCAATAGGCCGAAATCGGCAAAATCCCTT
ATAAATCAAAAGAATAGACCGAGATAGGGT
[37 nt withheld, positions 8081-8117]
AAAGAACGTGGACTCCAACGTCAAAGG
[49 nt withheld, positions 8145-8193]
T
[91 nt withheld, positions 8195-8285]
G
[124 nt withheld, positions 8287-8410]
CCCATTCGCCATTCAGGCTGCGCAACTGTTGGGAAGGGCGATCGGTGCGGGCCTCTTCGCTATTACGCCA
GCTGGCGAAAGGGGGATGTGCTGCAAGGCGATTAAGTTGGGTAACGCCAGGGTTTTCCCAGTCACGACGT
TGTAAAACGACGGCCAGTGAGCGCGCGTAATACGACTCACTATAGGGCGAATTGACTAGTACATAACTTA
CGGTAAATGGCCCGCCTGGCTGACCGCCCA
